>Addgene plasmid #98837 | mKOkappa-2A-mTurquoise2 | depositor full sequence | sequence record 180883 | mKOkappa-2A-mTurquoise2 sequence 5438 bps
TAGTTATTAATAGTAATCAATTACGGGGTCATTAGTTCATAGCCCATATATGGAGTTCCGCGTTACATAA
CTTACGGTAAATGGCCCGCCTGGCTGACCGCCCAACGACCCCCGCCCATTGACGTCAATAATGACGTATG
TTCCCATAGTAACGCCAATAGGGACTTTCCATTGACGTCAATGGGTGGAGTATTTACGGTAAACTGCCCA
CTTGGCAGTACATCAAGTGTATCATATGCCAAGTACGCCCCCTATTGACGTCAATGACGGTAAATGGCCC
GCCTGGCATTATGCCCAGTACATGACCTTATGGGACTTTCCTACTTGGCAGTACATCTACGTATTAGTCA
TCGCTATTACCATGGTGATGCGGTTTTGGCAGTACATCAATGGGCGTGGATAGCGGTTTGACTCACGGGG
ATTTCCAAGTCTCCACCCCATTGACGTCAATGGGAGTTTGTTTTGGCACCAAAATCAACGGGACTTTCCA
AAATGTCGTAACAACTCCGCCCCATTGACGCAAATGGGCGGTAGGCGTGTACGGTGGGAGGTCTATATAA
GCAGAGCTGGTTTAGTGAACCGTCAGATCCGCTAGCGCTACCGGTCGCCACCATGGTGAGCAAGGGCGAG
GAGAGTGTGATTAAACCAGAGATGAAGATGAGGTACTACATGGACGGCTCCGTCAATGGGCATGAGTTCA
CAATTGAAGGTGAAGGCACAGGCAGACCTTACGAGGGACATCAAGAGATGACACTACGCGTCACAATGGC
CGAGGGCGGGCCAATGCCTTTCGCGTTTGACTTAGTGTCACACGTGTTCTGTTACGGCCACAGAGTATTT
ACTAAATATCCAGAAGAGATACCAGACTATTTCAAACAAGCATTTCCTGAAGGCCTGTCATGGGAAAGGT
CGTTGGAGTTCGAAGATGGTGGGTCCGCTTCAGTCAGTGCGCATATAAGCCTTAGAGGAAACACCTTCTA
CCACAAATCCAAATTTACTGGGGTTAACTTTCCTGCCGATGGTCCTATCATGCAAAACCAAAGTGTTGAT
TGGGAGCCATCAACCGAGAAAATTACTGCCAGCGACGGAGTTCTGAAGGGTGATGTTACGATGTACCTAA
AACTTGAAGGAGGCGGCAATCACAAATGCCAATTCAAGACTACTTACAAGGCGGCAAAAGAGATTCTTGA
AATGCCAGGAGACCATTACATCGGCCATCGCCTCGTCAGGAAAACCGAAGGCAACATTACTGAGCAGGTA
GAAGATGCAGTAGCTCATTCCACTGGCGACGAGCTGTACAAGTCCGGAGAGGGCAGAGGAAGTCTTCTAA
CATGCGGTGACGTGGAGGAGAATCCCGGCCCTGGGGATCCACCGGTCGCCACCATGGTGAGCAAGGGCGA
GGAGCTGTTCACCGGGGTGGTGCCCATCCTGGTCGAGCTGGACGGCGACGTAAACGGCCACAAGTTCAGC
GTGTCCGGCGAGGGCGAGGGCGATGCCACCTACGGCAAGCTGACCCTGAAGTTCATCTGCACCACCGGCA
AGCTGCCCGTGCCCTGGCCCACCCTCGTGACCACCCTGTCCTGGGGCGTGCAGTGCTTCGCCCGCTACCC
CGACCACATGAAGCAGCACGACTTCTTCAAGTCCGCCATGCCCGAAGGCTACGTCCAGGAGCGCACCATC
TTCTTCAAGGACGACGGCAACTACAAGACCCGCGCCGAGGTGAAGTTCGAGGGCGACACCCTGGTGAACC
GCATCGAGCTGAAGGGCATCGACTTCAAGGAGGACGGCAACATCCTGGGGCACAAGCTGGAGTACAACTA
CTTTAGCGACAACGTCTATATCACCGCCGACAAGCAGAAGAACGGCATCAAGGCCAACTTCAAGATCCGC
CACAACATCGAGGACGGCGGCGTGCAGCTCGCCGACCACTACCAGCAGAACACCCCCATCGGCGACGGCC
CCGTGCTGCTGCCCGACAACCACTACCTGAGCACCCAGTCCAAGCTGAGCAAAGACCCCAACGAGAAGCG
CGATCACATGGTCCTGCTGGAGTTCGTGACCGCCGCCGGGATCACTCTCGGCATGGACGAGCTGTACAAG
TAAAGCGGCCGCGACTCTAGATCATAATCAGCCATACCACATTTGTAGAGGTTTTACTTGCTTTAAAAAA
CCTCCCACACCTCCCCCTGAACCTGAAACATAAAATGAATGCAATTGTTGTTGTTAACTTGTTTATTGCA
GCTTATAATGGTTACAAATAAAGCAATAGCATCACAAATTTCACAAATAAAGCATTTTTTTCACTGCATT
CTAGTTGTGGTTTGTCCAAACTCATCAATGTATCTTAACGCGTAAATTGTAAGCGTTAATATTTTGTTAA
AATTCGCGTTAAATTTTTGTTAAATCAGCTCATTTTTTAACCAATAGGCCGAAATCGGCAAAATCCCTTA
TAAATCAAAAGAATAGACCGAGATAGGGT
[37 nt withheld, positions 2480-2516]
AAAGAACGTGGACTCCAACGTCAAAGG
[49 nt withheld, positions 2544-2592]
T
[91 nt withheld, positions 2594-2684]
G
[124 nt withheld, positions 2686-2809]
CAGGTGGCACTTTTCGGGGAAATGTGCGCGGAACCCCTATTTGTTTATTTTTCTAAATACATTCAAATAT
GTATCCGCTCATGAGACAATAACCCTGATAAATGCTTCAATAATATTGAAAAAGGAAGAGTCCTGAGGCG
GAAAGAACCAGCTGTGGAATGTGTGTCAGTTAGGGTGTGGAAAGTCCCCAGGCTCCCCAGCAGGCAGAAG
TATGCAAAGCATGCATCTCAATTAGTCAGCAACCAGGTGTGGAAAGTCCCCAGGCTCCCCAGCAGGCAGA
AGTATGCAAAGCATGCATCTCAATTAGTCAGCAACCATAGTCCCGCCCCTAACTCCGCCCATCCCGCCCC
TAACTCCGCCCAGTTCCGCCCATTCTCCGCCCCATGGCTGACTAATTTTTTTTATTTATGCAGAGGCCGA
GGCCGCCTCGGCCTCTGAGCTATTCCAGAAGTAGTGAGGAGGCTTTTTTGGAGGCCTAGGCTTTTGCAAA
GATCGATCAAGAGACAGGATGAGGATCGTTTCGCATGATTGAACAAGATGGATTGCACGCAGGTTCTCCG
GCCGCTTGGGTGGAGAGGCTATTCGGCTATGACTGGGCACAACAGACAATCGGCTGCTCTGATGCCGCCG
TGTTCCGGCTGTCAGCGCAGGGGCGCCCGGTTCTTTTTGTCAAGACCGACCTGTCCGGTGCCCTGAATGA
ACTGCAAGACGAGGCAGCGCGGCTATCGTGGCTGGCCACGACGGGCGTTCCTTGCGCAGCTGTGCTCGAC
GTTGTCACTGAAGCGGGAAGGGACTGGCTGCTATTGGGCGAAGTGCCGGGGCAGGATCTCCTGTCATCTC
ACCTTGCTCCTGCCGAGAAAGTATCCATCATGGCTGATGCAATGCGGCGGCTGCATACGCTTGATCCGGC
TACCTGCCCATTCGACCACCAAGCGAAACATCGCATCGAGCGAGCACGTACTCGGATGGAAGCCGGTCTT
GTCGATCAGGATGATCTGGACGAAGAGCATCAGGGGCTCGCGCCAGCCGAACTGTTCGCCAGGCTCAAGG
CGAGCATGCCCGACGGCGAGGATCTCGTCGTGACCCATGGCGATGCCTGCTTGCCGAATATCATGGTGGA
AAATGGCCGCTTTTCTGGATTCATCGACTGTGGCCGGCTGGGTGTGGCGGACCGCTATCAGGACATAGCG
TTGGCTACCCGTGATATTGCTGAAGAGCTTGGCGGCGAATGGGCTGACCGCTTCCTCGTGCTTTACGGTA
TCGCCGCTCCCGATTCGCAGCGCATCGCCTTCTATCGCCTTCTTGACGAGTTCTTCTGAGCGGGACTCTG
GGGTTCGAAATGACCGACCAAGCGACGCCCAACCTGCCATCACGAGATTTCGATTCCACCGCCGCCTTCT
ATGAAAGGTTGGGCTTCGGAATCGTTTTCCGGGACGCCGGCTGGATGATCCTCCAGCGCGGGGATCTCAT
GCTGGAGTTCTTCGCCCACCCTAGGGGGAGGCTAACTGAAACACGGAAGGAGACAATACCGGAAGGAACC
CGCGCTATGACGGCAATAAAAAGACAGAATAAAACGCACGGTGTTGGGTCGTTTGTTCATAAACGCGGGG
TTCGGTCCCAGGGCTGGCACTCTGTCGATACCCCACCGAGACCCCATTGGGGCCAATACGCCCGCGTTTC
TTCCTTTTCCCCACCCCACCCCCCAAGTTCGGGTGAAGGCCCAGGGCTCGCAGCCAACGTCGGGGCGGCA
GGCCCTGCCATAGCCTCAGGTTACTCATATATACTTTAGATTGATTTAAAACTTCATTTTTAATTTAAAA
GGATCTAGGTGAAGATCCTTTTTGATAATCTCATGACCAAAATCCCTTAACGTGAGTTTTCGTTCCACTG
AGCGTCAGACCCCGTAGAAAAGATCAAAGGATCTTCTTGAGATCCTTTTTTTCTGCGCGTAATCTGCTGC
TTGCAAACAAAAAAACCACCGCTACCAGCGGTGGTTTGTTTGCCGGATCAAGAGCTACCAACTCTTTTTC
CGAAGGTAACTGGCTTCAGCAGAGCGCAGATACCAAATACTGTCCTTCTAGTGTAGCCGTAGTTAGGCCA
CCACTTCAAGAACTCTGTAGCACCGCCTACATACCTCGCTCTGCTAATCCTGTTACCAGTGGCTGCTGCC
AGTGGCGATAAGTCGTGTCTTACCGGGTTGGACTCAAGACGATAGTTACCGGATAAGGCGCAGCGGTCGG
GCTGAACGGGGGGTTCGTGCACACAGCCCAGCTTGGAGCGAACGACCTACACCGAACTGAGATACCTACA
GCGTGAGCTATGAGAAAGCGCCACGCTTCCCGAAGGGAGAAAGGCGGACAGGTATCCGGTAAGCGGCAGG
GTCGGAACAGGAGAGCGCACGAGGGAGCTTCCAGGGGGAAACGCCTGGTATCTTTATAGTCCTGTCGGGT
TTCGCCACCTCTGACTTGAGCGTCGATTTTTGTGATGCTCGTCAGGGGGGCGGAGCCTATGGAAAAACGC
CAGCAACGCGGCCTTTTTACGGTTCCTGGCCTTTTGCTGGCCTTTTGCTCACATGTTCTTTCCTGCGTTA
TCCCCTGATTCTGTGGATAACCGTATTACCGCCATGCAT
Features (pLannotate 1.2.2; 15 found; start..end, strand, type, name):
     61..364     +  enhancer       CMV enhancer: human cytomegalovirus immediate early enhancer
    365..568     +  promoter       CMV promoter: human cytomegalovirus (CMV) immediate early promoter
    612..634     +  CDS            PhoCl (fragment): photocleavable protein that separates into two fragments upon exposure to violet light (Zhang et al., 2017)
    634..1281    +  CDS            mKO&kappa;: mKO&kappa; is a basic (constitutively fluorescent) orange fluorescent protein published in 2008, derived from Verrillofungia concinna. It has low acid sensitivity.
   1384..2103    +  CDS            mTurquoise2: enhanced monomeric variant of CFP (Goedhart et al., 2012) mammalian codon-optimized
   2120..2203    +  CDS            large T antigen (fragment): large T antigen from SV40 (simian virus 40)
   2226..2347    +  polyA_signal   SV40 poly(A) signal: SV40 polyadenylation signal
   2381..2809    -  rep_origin     f1 ori (sequence partly withheld): f1 bacteriophage origin of replication; arrow indicates direction of (+) strand synthesis
   2836..2940    +  promoter       AmpR promoter: bla
   2942..3299    +  promoter       SV40 promoter: SV40 enhancer and early promoter
   3334..4128    +  CDS            NeoR/KanR: aminoglycoside phosphotransferase from Tn5; aph(3')-II (or nptII); confers resistance to neomycin, kanamycin, and G418 (Geneticin®)
   4149..4301    +  CDS            ble (fragment): BLE_KLEPN - Experimental evidence at protein level: Swiss-Prot protein existence level 1. Binding protein with a strong affinity to the bleomycin family of antibiotics. Binds to CL990; an antimitotic-antibiotic compound. From Klebsiella pneumoniae.
   4360..4407    +  polyA_signal   HSV TK poly(A) signal: herpes simplex virus thymidine kinase polyadenylation signal (Cole and Stacy, 1985)
   4498..4514    -  polyA_signal   bGH poly(A) signal (fragment): bovine growth hormone polyadenylation signal
   4736..5324    +  rep_origin     ori: high-copy-number ColE1/pMB1/pBR322/pUC origin of replication
