>Addgene plasmid #98837 | mKOkappa-2A-mTurquoise2 | addgene full sequence | sequence record 190918 | Addgene NGS Result
TAGTTATTAATAGTAATCAATTACGGGGTCATTAGTTCATAGCCCATATATGGAGTTCCGCGTTACATAA
CTTACGGTAAATGGCCCGCCTGGCTGACCGCCCAACGACCCCCGCCCATTGACGTCAATAATGACGTATG
TTCCCATAGTAACGCCAATAGGGACTTTCCATTGACGTCAATGGGTGGAGTATTTACGGTAAACTGCCCA
CTTGGCAGTACATCAAGTGTATCATATGCCAAGTACGCCCCCTATTGACGTCAATGACGGTAAATGGCCC
GCCTGGCATTATGCCCAGTACATGACCTTATGGGACTTTCCTACTTGGCAGTACATCTACGTATTAGTCA
TCGCTATTACCATGGTGATGCGGTTTTGGCAGTACATCAATGGGCGTGGATAGCGGTTTGACTCACGGGG
ATTTCCAAGTCTCCACCCCATTGACGTCAATGGGAGTTTGTTTTGGCACCAAAATCAACGGGACTTTCCA
AAATGTCGTAACAACTCCGCCCCATTGACGCAAATGGGCGGTAGGCGTGTACGGTGGGAGGTCTATATAA
GCAGAGCTGGTTTAGTGAACCGTCAGATCCGCTAGCGCTACCGGTCGCCACCATGGTGAGCAAGGGCGAG
GAGAGTGTGATTAAACCAGAGATGAAGATGAGGTACTACATGGACGGCTCCGTCAATGGGCATGAGTTCA
CAATTGAAGGTGAAGGCACAGGCAGACCTTACGAGGGACATCAAGAGATGACACTACGCGTCACAATGGC
CGAGGGCGGGCCAATGCCTTTCGCGTTTGACTTAGTGTCACACGTGTTCTGTTACGGCCACAGAGTATTT
ACTAAATATCCAGAAGAGATACCAGACTATTTCAAACAAGCATTTCCTGAAGGCCTGTCATGGGAAAGGT
CGTTGGAGTTCGAAGATGGTGGGTCCGCTTCAGTCAGTGCGCATATAAGCCTTAGAGGAAACACCTTCTA
CCACAAATCCAAATTTACTGGGGTTAACTTTCCTGCCGATGGTCCTATCATGCAAAACCAAAGTGTTGAT
TGGGAGCCATCAACCGAGAAAATTACTGCCAGCGACGGAGTTCTGAAGGGTGATGTTACGATGTACCTAA
AACTTGAAGGAGGCGGCAATCACAAATGCCAATTCAAGACTACTTACAAGGCGGCAAAAGAGATTCTTGA
AATGCCAGGAGACCATTACATCGGCCATCGCCTCGTCAGGAAAACCGAAGGCAACATTACTGAGCAGGTA
GAAGATGCAGTAGCTCATTCCACTGGCGACGAGCTGTACAAGTCCGGAGAGGGCAGAGGAAGTCTTCTAA
CATGCGGTGACGTGGAGGAGAATCCCGGCCCTGGGGATCCACCGGTCGCCACCATGGTGAGCAAGGGCGA
GGAGCTGTTCACCGGGGTGGTGCCCATCCTGGTCGAGCTGGACGGCGACGTAAACGGCCACAAGTTCAGC
GTGTCCGGCGAGGGCGAGGGCGATGCCACCTACGGCAAGCTGACCCTGAAGTTCATCTGCACCACCGGCA
AGCTGCCCGTGCCCTGGCCCACCCTCGTGACCACCCTGTCCTGGGGCGTGCAGTGCTTCGCCCGCTACCC
CGACCACATGAAGCAGCACGACTTCTTCAAGTCCGCCATGCCCGAAGGCTACGTCCAGGAGCGCACCATC
TTCTTCAAGGACGACGGCAACTACAAGACCCGCGCCGAGGTGAAGTTCGAGGGCGACACCCTGGTGAACC
GCATCGAGCTGAAGGGCATCGACTTCAAGGAGGACGGCAACATCCTGGGGCACAAGCTGGAGTACAACTA
CTTTAGCGACAACGTCTATATCACCGCCGACAAGCAGAAGAACGGCATCAAGGCCAACTTCAAGATCCGC
CACAACATCGAGGACGGCGGCGTGCAGCTCGCCGACCACTACCAGCAGAACACCCCCATCGGCGACGGCC
CCGTGCTGCTGCCCGACAACCACTACCTGAGCACCCAGTCCAAGCTGAGCAAAGACCCCAACGAGAAGCG
CGATCACATGGTCCTGCTGGAGTTCGTGACCGCCGCCGGGATCACTCTCGGCATGGACGAGCTGTACAAG
TAAAGCGGCCGCGACTCTAGATCATAATCAGCCATACCACATTTGTAGAGGTTTTACTTGCTTTAAAAAA
CCTCCCACACCTCCCCCTGAACCTGAAACATAAAATGAATGCAATTGTTGTTGTTAACTTGTTTATTGCA
GCTTATAATGGTTACAAATAAAGCAATAGCATCACAAATTTCACAAATAAAGCATTTTTTTCACTGCATT
CTAGTTGTGGTTTGTCCAAACTCATCAATGTATCTTAAGGCGTAAATTGTAAGCGTTAATATTTTGTTAA
AATTCGCGTTAAATTTTTGTTAAATCAGCTCATTTTTTAACCAATAGGCCGAAATCGGCAAAATCCCTTA
TAAATCAAAAGAATAGACCGAGATAGGGT
[37 nt withheld, positions 2480-2516]
AAAGAACGTGGACTCCAACGTCAAAGG
[49 nt withheld, positions 2544-2592]
T
[91 nt withheld, positions 2594-2684]
G
[124 nt withheld, positions 2686-2809]
CAGGTGGCACTTTTCGGGGAAATGTGCGCGGAACCCCTATTTGTTTATTTTTCTAAATACATTCAAATAT
GTATCCGCTCATGAGACAATAACCCTGATAAATGCTTCAATAATATTGAAAAAGGAAGAGTCCTGAGGCG
GAAAGAACCAGCTGTGGAATGTGTGTCAGTTAGGGTGTGGAAAGTCCCCAGGCTCCCCAGCAGGCAGAAG
TATGCAAAGCATGCATCTCAATTAGTCAGCAACCAGGTGTGGAAAGTCCCCAGGCTCCCCAGCAGGCAGA
AGTATGCAAAGCATGCATCTCAATTAGTCAGCAACCATAGTCCCGCCCCTAACTCCGCCCATCCCGCCCC
TAACTCCGCCCAGTTCCGCCCATTCTCCGCCCCATGGCTGACTAATTTTTTTTATTTATGCAGAGGCCGA
GGCCGCCTCGGCCTCTGAGCTATTCCAGAAGTAGTGAGGAGGCTTTTTTGGAGGCCTAGGCTTTTGCAAA
GATCGATCAAGAGACAGGATGAGGATCGTTTCGCATGATTGAACAAGATGGATTGCACGCAGGTTCTCCG
GCCGCTTGGGTGGAGAGGCTATTCGGCTATGACTGGGCACAACAGACAATCGGCTGCTCTGATGCCGCCG
TGTTCCGGCTGTCAGCGCAGGGGCGCCCGGTTCTTTTTGTCAAGACCGACCTGTCCGGTGCCCTGAATGA
ACTGCAAGACGAGGCAGCGCGGCTATCGTGGCTGGCCACGACGGGCGTTCCTTGCGCAGCTGTGCTCGAC
GTTGTCACTGAAGCGGGAAGGGACTGGCTGCTATTGGGCGAAGTGCCGGGGCAGGATCTCCTGTCATCTC
ACCTTGCTCCTGCCGAGAAAGTATCCATCATGGCTGATGCAATGCGGCGGCTGCATACGCTTGATCCGGC
TACCTGCCCATTCGACCACCAAGCGAAACATCGCATCGAGCGAGCACGTACTCGGATGGAAGCCGGTCTT
GTCGATCAGGATGATCTGGACGAAGAGCATCAGGGGCTCGCGCCAGCCGAACTGTTCGCCAGGCTCAAGG
CGAGCATGCCCGACGGCGAGGATCTCGTCGTGACCCATGGCGATGCCTGCTTGCCGAATATCATGGTGGA
AAATGGCCGCTTTTCTGGATTCATCGACTGTGGCCGGCTGGGTGTGGCGGACCGCTATCAGGACATAGCG
TTGGCTACCCGTGATATTGCTGAAGAGCTTGGCGGCGAATGGGCTGACCGCTTCCTCGTGCTTTACGGTA
TCGCCGCTCCCGATTCGCAGCGCATCGCCTTCTATCGCCTTCTTGACGAGTTCTTCTGAGCGGGACTCTG
GGGTTCGAAATGACCGACCAAGCGACGCCCAACCTGCCATCACGAGATTTCGATTCCACCGCCGCCTTCT
ATGAAAGGTTGGGCTTCGGAATCGTTTTCCGGGACGCCGGCTGGATGATCCTCCAGCGCGGGGATCTCAT
GCTGGAGTTCTTCGCCCACCCTAGGGGGAGGCTAACTGAAACACGGAAGGAGACAATACCGGAAGGAACC
CGCGCTATGACGGCAATAAAAAGACAGAATAAAACGCACGGTGTTGGGTCGTTTGTTCATAAACGCGGGG
TTCGGTCCCAGGGCTGGCACTCTGTCGATACCCCACCGAGACCCCATTGGGGCCAATACGCCCGCGTTTC
TTCCTTTTCCCCACCCCACCCCCCAAGTTCGGGTGAAGGCCCAGGGCTCGCAGCCAACGTCGGGGCGGCA
GGCCCTGCCATAGCCTCAGGTTACTCATATATACTTTAGATTGATTTAAAACTTCATTTTTAATTTAAAA
GGATCTAGGTGAAGATCCTTTTTGATAATCTCATGACCAAAATCCCTTAACGTGAGTTTTCGTTCCACTG
AGCGTCAGACCCCGTAGAAAAGATCAAAGGATCTTCTTGAGATCCTTTTTTTCTGCGCGTAATCTGCTGC
TTGCAAACAAAAAAACCACCGCTACCAGCGGTGGTTTGTTTGCCGGATCAAGAGCTACCAACTCTTTTTC
CGAAGGTAACTGGCTTCAGCAGAGCGCAGATACCAAATACTGTTCTTCTAGTGTAGCCGTAGTTAGGCCA
CCACTTCAAGAACTCTGTAGCACCGCCTACATACCTCGCTCTGCTAATCCTGTTACCAGTGGCTGCTGCC
AGTGGCGATAAGTCGTGTCTTACCGGGTTGGACTCAAGACGATAGTTACCGGATAAGGCGCAGCGGTCGG
GCTGAACGGGGGGTTCGTGCACACAGCCCAGCTTGGAGCGAACGACCTACACCGAACTGAGATACCTACA
GCGTGAGCTATGAGAAAGCGCCACGCTTCCCGAAGGGAGAAAGGCGGACAGGTATCCGGTAAGCGGCAGG
GTCGGAACAGGAGAGCGCACGAGGGAGCTTCCAGGGGGAAACGCCTGGTATCTTTATAGTCCTGTCGGGT
TTCGCCACCTCTGACTTGAGCGTCGATTTTTGTGATGCTCGTCAGGGGGGCGGAGCCTATGGAAAAACGC
CAGCAACGCGGCCTTTTTACGGTTCCTGGCCTTTTGCTGGCCTTTTGCTCACATGTTCTTTCCTGCGTTA
TCCCCTGATTCTGTGGATAACCGTATTACCGCCATGCAT
Features (pLannotate 1.2.2; 15 found; start..end, strand, type, name):
     61..364     +  enhancer       CMV enhancer: human cytomegalovirus immediate early enhancer
    365..568     +  promoter       CMV promoter: human cytomegalovirus (CMV) immediate early promoter
    612..634     +  CDS            PhoCl (fragment): photocleavable protein that separates into two fragments upon exposure to violet light (Zhang et al., 2017)
    634..1281    +  CDS            mKO&kappa;: mKO&kappa; is a basic (constitutively fluorescent) orange fluorescent protein published in 2008, derived from Verrillofungia concinna. It has low acid sensitivity.
   1384..2103    +  CDS            mTurquoise2: enhanced monomeric variant of CFP (Goedhart et al., 2012) mammalian codon-optimized
   2120..2203    +  CDS            large T antigen (fragment): large T antigen from SV40 (simian virus 40)
   2226..2347    +  polyA_signal   SV40 poly(A) signal: SV40 polyadenylation signal
   2381..2809    -  rep_origin     f1 ori (sequence partly withheld): f1 bacteriophage origin of replication; arrow indicates direction of (+) strand synthesis
   2836..2940    +  promoter       AmpR promoter: bla
   2942..3299    +  promoter       SV40 promoter: SV40 enhancer and early promoter
   3334..4128    +  CDS            NeoR/KanR: aminoglycoside phosphotransferase from Tn5; aph(3')-II (or nptII); confers resistance to neomycin, kanamycin, and G418 (Geneticin®)
   4149..4301    +  CDS            ble (fragment): BLE_KLEPN - Experimental evidence at protein level: Swiss-Prot protein existence level 1. Binding protein with a strong affinity to the bleomycin family of antibiotics. Binds to CL990; an antimitotic-antibiotic compound. From Klebsiella pneumoniae.
   4360..4407    +  polyA_signal   HSV TK poly(A) signal: herpes simplex virus thymidine kinase polyadenylation signal (Cole and Stacy, 1985)
   4498..4514    -  polyA_signal   bGH poly(A) signal (fragment): bovine growth hormone polyadenylation signal
   4736..5324    +  rep_origin     ori: high-copy-number ColE1/pMB1/pBR322/pUC origin of replication
