[The description below was written by a language model from this plasmid's Addgene catalogue record and pLannotate feature annotations shown in this document.]
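Description:
mKOkappa-2A-mTurquoise2 is a mammalian expression plasmid of about 5.4 kb built on the Clontech pEGFP-N1 backbone. It is maintained in E. coli at high copy through a ColE1/pUC-type origin and selected with kanamycin. The resistance gene is the Tn5 aminoglycoside phosphotransferase (NeoR/KanR), which sits behind tandem bacterial (bla-type) and SV40 early promoters and is terminated by the HSV TK polyadenylation signal. The same cassette can therefore give kanamycin resistance in bacteria and G418 resistance in transfected mammalian cells. An f1 origin is also present. Several short annotated fragments (PhoCl, SV40 large T antigen, ble, bGH poly(A)) are most likely sequence-similarity hits within the fluorescent protein start and the backbone rather than functional elements.

The payload is a single synthetic open reading frame driven by the human CMV immediate-early enhancer and promoter and terminated by the SV40 poly(A) signal. It encodes the orange fluorescent protein mKOκ upstream and the cyan fluorescent protein mTurquoise2 downstream. The roughly 100-nt unannotated gap between the two coding regions matches the position of the 2A peptide named in the construct title, although the feature table does not annotate it and the record does not say which 2A variant is used. A 2A sequence causes ribosomal skipping during translation, so one transcript yields two separate proteins in near-equimolar amounts. This makes mTurquoise2 an internal expression reference for measuring the practical brightness of mKOκ in cells. Because donor and acceptor are co-expressed but not physically linked, the construct also serves as a negative control for FRET measurements that use mTurquoise2 as the donor. The cloning sites used for assembly are not recorded.
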