Addgene plasmid #98837: mKOkappa-2A-mTurquoise2
Purpose: Produces equimolar levels of two fluorescent proteins. It can be used to measure practical brightness and as a negative control for FRET
Depositing lab: Dorus Gadella. Publication: Characterization of a spectrally diverse set of fluorescent proteins as FRET acceptors for mTurquoise2. Mastop M, Bindels DS, Shaner NC, Postma M, Gadella TWJ Jr, Goedhart J. Sci Rep. 2017 Sep 20;7(1):11999. doi: 10.1038/s41598-017-12212-x. PubMed 28931898.
Backbone
  Vector backbone: pEGFP-N1
  Backbone manufacturer: Clontech
  Vector type: Mammalian Expression
Growth in bacteria
  Bacterial resistance: Kanamycin, 50 μg/mL
  Growth temperature: 37°C
  Growth strain: DH5alpha
  Copy number: High Copy
Gene/Insert
  Gene/Insert name: mKOkappa-2A-mTurquoise2
  Species: Synthetic
  Promoter: CMV
  Cloning method: Restriction Enzyme; 5′ cloning site unknown (unknown if destroyed); 3′ cloning site unknown (unknown if destroyed)
Terms and licenses: Academic/Nonprofit Terms; Industry Terms: Not Available to Industry
How to cite: mKOkappa-2A-mTurquoise2 was a gift from Dorus Gadella (Addgene plasmid # 98837 ; http://n2t.net/addgene:98837 ; RRID:Addgene_98837)
